Addgene plasmid #216848: RIX-F2Oct4F3-GFP
Purpose: This plasmid is for the production of lentiviral vectors that can be used to track pluripotent stem cells, such as ES cells, iPS and tissue-resident pluripotent cells. GFP expression is lost upon diff
Depositing lab: Patrick Salmon. Depositing organization: University of Geneva.
Backbone
  Vector backbone: RIX lentiviral vector
  Backbone size w/o insert (bp): 11000
  Total vector size (bp): 11778
  Vector type: Lentiviral
Growth in bacteria
  Bacterial resistance: Ampicillin, 100 μg/mL
  Growth temperature: 37°C
  Growth strain: NEB Stable
  Copy number: High Copy
Gene/Insert
  Gene/Insert name: GFP
  Insert size (bp): 700
  Promoter: Oct4
  Cloning method: Restriction Enzyme; 5′ cloning site SanDI (not destroyed); 3′ cloning site AgeI (not destroyed)
  Sequencing primers: 5′ gcccgaaggaatagaagaag; 3′ cagctcgaccaggatgggcac
Terms and licenses: Academic/Nonprofit Terms; Industry Terms: Not Available to Industry
How to cite: RIX-F2Oct4F3-GFP was a gift from Patrick Salmon (Addgene plasmid # 216848 ; http://n2t.net/addgene:216848 ; RRID:Addgene_216848)
