[The description below was written by a language model from this plasmid's Addgene catalogue record and pLannotate feature annotations shown in this document.]
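Description:
RIX-F2Oct4F3-GFP is a lentiviral transfer plasmid of roughly 11.8 kb, built on the RIX lentiviral backbone and used to produce HIV-1-derived vector particles that report on pluripotency. It is propagated in E. coli through a high-copy ColE1/pUC-type origin with ampicillin selection (AmpR under its own bla promoter). The backbone also carries an f1 origin, residual lac/lacZα and T7/T3 promoter elements from a pBluescript-type cloning vector, and an SV40 origin and polyadenylation signal downstream of the viral cassette.

The vector genome is transcribed from a chimeric RSV promoter fused to a truncated 5' LTR, an arrangement typical of Tat-independent, third-generation designs. It is followed by the Ψ packaging signal with a gag fragment, the Rev response element for Rev-dependent nuclear export, and the cPPT/CTS element that aids nuclear import of the reverse-transcribed genome. The payload is EGFP, which the catalogue states is driven by an Oct4 promoter. The annotation does not label this promoter, but an unannotated stretch lies between the cPPT and the EGFP coding sequence. A second, larger unannotated gap sits between the Rev fragment and the cPPT, and the record does not identify its content. WPRE follows EGFP to enhance transcript stability and expression. The 3' end consists of a nef fragment, a loxP site and a truncated LTR. A loxP placed here would normally be copied into both LTRs on integration, which in principle allows Cre-mediated excision of the provirus, though the record does not mention this use.

The stated purpose is tracking pluripotent cells, including ES cells, iPS cells and tissue-resident pluripotent cells, with GFP fluorescence lost as the cells differentiate.
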