Features (pLannotate 1.2.2; 26 found; start..end, strand, type, name):
      8..234     +  promoter       RSV promoter: Rous sarcoma virus enhancer/promoter
    235..415     +  LTR            5' LTR (truncated): truncated 5' long terminal repeat (LTR) from HIV-1
    462..587     +  misc_feature   HIV-1 Ψ: packaging signal of human immunodeficiency virus type 1
    571..934     +  CDS            HIV-1 gag (fragment): gag protein from human immunodeficiency virus 1; gag
   1080..1313    +  misc_feature   RRE: The Rev response element (RRE) of HIV-1 allows for Rev-dependent mRNA export from the nucleus to the cytoplasm.
   1690..1790    +  CDS            Rev (fragment): human immunodeficiency virus 1 (HIV-1) Rev protein; rev; enhances nuclear export of unspliced and incompletely spliced viral mRNAs
   5135..5252    +  misc_feature   cPPT/CTS: central polypurine tract and central termination sequence of HIV-1
   5270..5327    -  misc_feature   MCS (fragment): pBluescript multiple cloning site
   6626..7345    +  CDS            EGFP: the original enhanced GFP (Yang et al., 1996) mammalian codon-optimized
   7361..7949    +  misc_feature   WPRE: woodchuck hepatitis virus posttranscriptional regulatory element
   7966..8076    +  CDS            nef (fragment): NEF_HV1LA - Experimental evidence at protein level: Swiss-Prot protein existence level 1. Extracellular Nef protein targets CD4(+) T-lymphocytes for apoptosis by interacting with CXCR4 surface receptors. From Human immunodeficiency virus type 1 group M subtype B (isolate Lai) (HIV-1).
   8330..8363    +  protein_bind   loxP: Cre-mediated recombination occurs in the 8-bp core sequence (GCATACAT). Cre recombinase
   8383..8563    +  LTR            5' LTR (truncated): truncated 5' long terminal repeat (LTR) from HIV-1
   8615..8736    +  polyA_signal   SV40 poly(A) signal: SV40 polyadenylation signal
   8776..8911    +  rep_origin     SV40 ori: SV40 origin of replication
   8932..8950    -  promoter       T7 promoter: promoter for bacteriophage T7 RNA polymerase
   8958..9113    +  CDS            lacZα (fragment): LacZα fragment of β-galactosidase; lacZ fragment
   9118..9546    +  rep_origin     f1 ori (sequence partly withheld): f1 bacteriophage origin of replication; arrow indicates direction of (+) strand synthesis
   9599..9703    +  promoter       AmpR promoter: bla
   9704..10564   +  CDS            AmpR: β-lactamase; bla; confers resistance to ampicillin, carbenicillin, and related antibiotics
  10735..11323   +  rep_origin     ori: high-copy-number ColE1/pMB1/pBR322/pUC origin of replication
  11506..11598   +  CDS            lacI (fragment): lac repressor; lacI; The lac repressor binds to the lac operator to inhibit transcription in E. coli. This inhibition can be relieved by adding lactose or isopropyl-β-D-thiogalactopyranoside (IPTG).
  11611..11632   +  protein_bind   CAP binding site: CAP binding activates transcription in the presence of cAMP. E. coli catabolite activator protein
  11647..11677   +  promoter       lac promoter: promoter for the E. coli lac operon
  11681..11703   +  protein_bind   lac operator (fragment): The lac repressor binds to the lac operator to inhibit transcription in E. coli. This inhibition can be relieved by adding lactose or isopropyl-β-D-thiogalactopyranoside (IPTG). lac repressor encoded by lacI
  11746..11764   +  promoter       T3 promoter: promoter for bacteriophage T3 RNA polymerase
>Addgene plasmid #216848 | RIX-F2Oct4F3-GFP | addgene full sequence | sequence record 431658 | Addgene NGS Result
AGCTTAATGTAGTCTTATGCAATACTCTTGTAGTCTTGCAACATGGTAACGATGAGTTAGCAACATGCCT
TACAAGGAGAGAAAAAGCACCGTGCATGCCGATTGGTGGAAGTAAGGTGGTACGATCGTGCCTTATTAGG
AAGGCAACAGACGGGTCTGACATGGATTGGACGAACCACTGAATTGCCGCATTGCAGAGATATTGTATTT
AAGTGCCTAGCTCGATACATAAACGGGTCTCTCTGGTTAGACCAGATCTGAGCCTGGGAGCTCTCTGGCT
AACTAGGGAACCCACTGCTTAAGCCTCAATAAAGCTTGCCTTGAGTGCTTCAAGTAGTGTGTGCCCGTCT
GTTGTGTGACTCTGGTAACTAGAGATCCCTCAGACCCTTTTAGTCAGTGTGGAAAATCTCTAGCAGTGGC
GCCCGAACAGGGACTTGAAAGCGAAAGGGAAACCAGAGGAGCTCTCTCGACGCAGGACTCGGCTTGCTGA
AGCGCGCACGGCAAGAGGCGAGGGGCGGCGACTGGTGAGTACGCCAAAAATTTTGACTAGCGGAGGCTAG
AAGGAGAGAGATGGGTGCGAGAGCGTCAGTATTAAGCGGGGGAGAATTAGATCGCGATGGGAAAAAATTC
GGTTAAGGCCAGGGGGAAAGAAAAAATATAAATTAAAACATATAGTATGGGCAAGCAGGGAGCTAGAACG
ATTCGCAGTTAATCCTGGCCTGTTAGAAACATCAGAAGGCTGTAGACAAATACTGGGACAGCTACAACCA
TCCCTTCAGACAGGATCAGAAGAACTTAGATCATTATATAATACAGTAGCAACCCTCTATTGTGTGCATC
AAAGGATAGAGATAAAAGACACCAAGGAAGCTTTAGACAAGATAGAGGAAGAGCAAAACAAAAGTAAGAC
CACCGCACAGCAAGCGGCCGCTGATCTTCAGACCTGGAGGAGGAGATATGAGGGACAATTGGAGAAGTGA
ATTATATAAATATAAAGTAGTAAAAATTGAACCATTAGGAGTAGCACCCACCAAGGCAAAGAGAAGAGTG
GTGCAGAGAGAAAAAAGAGCAGTGGGAATAGGAGCTTTGTTCCTTGGGTTCTTGGGAGCAGCAGGAAGCA
CTATGGGCGCAGCGTCAATGACGCTGACGGTACAGGCCAGACAATTATTGTCTGGTATAGTGCAGCAGCA
GAACAATTTGCTGAGGGCTATTGAGGCGCAACAGCATCTGTTGCAACTCACAGTCTGGGGCATCAAGCAG
CTCCAGGCAAGAATCCTGGCTGTGGAAAGATACCTAAAGGATCAACAGCTCCTGGGGATTTGGGGTTGCT
CTGGAAAACTCATTTGCACCACTGCTGTGCCTTGGAATGCTAGTTGGAGTAATAAATCTCTGGAACAGAT
TTGGAATCACACGACCTGGATGGAGTGGGACAGAGAAATTAACAATTACACAAGCTTAATACACTCCTTA
ATTGAAGAATCGCAAAACCAGCAAGAAAAGAATGAACAAGAATTATTGGAATTAGATAAATGGGCAAGTT
TGTGGAATTGGTTTAACATAACAAATTGGCTGTGGTATATAAAATTATTCATAATGATAGTAGGAGGCTT
GGTAGGTTTAAGAATAGTTTTTGCTGTACTTTCTATAGTGAATAGAGTTAGGCAGGGATATTCACCATTA
TCGTTTCAGACCCACCTCCCAACCCCGAGGGGACCCGACAGGCCCGAAGGAATAGAAGAAGAAGGTGGAG
AGAGAGACAGAGACAGATCCATTCGATTAGTGAACGGATCTCGACGGTATCGGTTGATCCCATTACTGGC
CTGGTGCTTAGTTATCTTTGCAAGAGAATAGCCCTCAGAGTGCCTGTCTGCAAGGGATGGTGTTTGTCTG
TCTGCTCCTACACCATGCTCTGAACGAAGGCCCCAGGGTGAATCACACAGCCTCAAAAAGCCCAGAGCAC
CCCACAGTGTACATAGCCAGGACAGAGTTCTGAGCCTGGGCCCAGCCCGCCTGAGCTGTTGGCTAGGGTC
AGTGGCTCTAGGTGCCCTGGGGGGCGGGGGTGTCTCTTGATGGTAGTCTTCATCAGGTAGAGATGGAACC
TTTCTCTATAAAACAAGCTGCCCTTGAACTCCTGATAATTCTCCTGCCTCAGCTTCATCGACTTCACCAA
ATTCACCCTGAGACTTTGAAAAAAAAATTGCGTTTTATTTTAAGGGTGTGTATGTACCTACACACAGCTA
CACATAGCACATGTGTGGAAGTCCCCTCCTTCTACCACATGGGTCCAAGTCATCCCCCAGGGTGGCTGAG
GGGCCATCTCTCTGGCCCTCTCCATGAATCTTCCGTTTCCTCCACTCTGTCATGCTCACCTCCCAATTTC
TATACATTCATTGTGGAACAGTGCCATAGGTTAGTTGGAAGACCTAAATAAAGGCAGCGACTTGGAAGCC
GCCAAGTTCACAAAGCTTCCTCAATAGCAGATTAAGGAAGGGCTAGGACGAGAGGGACCCCTCCCCAACC
ATCTTCTCTGCCCCCAGGGCAGAGCTATCATGCACCTTTGTTATGCATCTGCCGTCTGCCCAGAACTCTC
AACCTCCCTGGGGGGAGGGGCAGGGTCGGGCTACAACCTCCCCACACCCAGTTCCTCCCAGGGCCAGCCT
CTAAGGCCTAGACAGCACTCTCCACCACAGTTCAAGTATGCCTGCAGCCCAGCAGTCCTGTCTGTATTCA
ATACCAACCTTGTCTTATGGATTGTGATTTCTCTTTTGGTGACTCACTGGCCAGGACAAGAGACATATTC
TGAGTCCTTTAACTGCCTAGTGACTGGCTTTGCAACCAGGTTAGCCCTAAGCGTGCCTAGAGTATAATAC
AGTCCTTAACAGCAACTTTGTCTGAAGTCCCAAGTCTTCTTAGAACTAGCTTGAAACAGATGTGCCCTAG
CCTGGTCCCGAGCTGTGAGCCTGGTGGCCCTGGAGATGGGACAGCAGACCTGTTGGCTCATCTGATCCAG
TTTCTTGCCTCCTGGGTCTTAGAAAATCATCAGACTAACTTTTGGGTTTGATTCAAGGGTTCCCTACATA
GCCTTAGATGGCTTGGAACTCACTCTGTAGACCAGGCTGGCCTTGAACTCACAGAGATCCACCAGCCTTT
GCTTCCTGAGTGCTAGGATTGAAAATATGTGCCACTCTGCCCCCTTTAAGAGTCACTTTGGGCCGGGTGC
GGTCCCAACTCATGGCTTTAATCCCAGCACTTGGGAGGCAGAGGCAGGTGGATTTCTGAGTTCCAGGCCA
GCCTGGTCTACAGAGTGAGTTCCAGGACAGCCAGGGCTTCACAGAGAAATCCTGTCTCGAAAAAAAAAAA
AAATCTGTCACCCTCTTCTGGTGTCTGAAGTACTTACGTACAATAATAAATAAATCTTTTTAAAAAAAAA
AAAGAAAGAAAGAAAAACAAACAAAAAAGAGTCACCATGGTATCTTAAATACCCCAAATTTGAGCTAAAA
TTCGTTAACTTGCCACAAACCACCTGTATTTTAGAACCAAGTCAAGATCTGTCTCGGAGTTCTGTCTGGA
GAACCAAAGACAGCAGAGAAGCCCACACGTCCCCAGCCAGAGATGGTCCACCAGCATGAAAAGGTATCCT
GGGAAGCCAGATGCGGAATGCCACACCTATAATGCCTGCCCTTGGGCGTTGGAAGTGATAAGAACAAAGG
TCCAAGGCTAGGGGCTGGGAAAGAACTCAGCATTTGAGTGTACATTGCTCTTTCAGAGGACCCTTTTAAA
ATTCTGTTCCTAGCACCCATATTGGGTGGTTTACAGCTAGGAGAACAGAAATCTCTTGGCTGCTGTGGTC
ATCTGCAGTTACATGGACACACATATATACACATGATTTTCTTTTAAAGAGAATTTAAGGCCAGCCTTAA
ACACAAGAGTCCTCCAGGCCAGCTTGAGCCAGCCTCAGCAGGAGACCTTGTCTAAAACAAAACAAACAAA
CAATAGGCGTTGACCCCCACAGCTTTCTTACTGTGAGTTCAGCCACCTCCTCACAGACTGGGTGATCAGT
TAAATGGACTCACGGAGGACACTAGACTAGAGCAGGGAAATCACTCGTGTTAGCATCCAGGCTGGGTCTC
CCTATGAAGCCATAGGGAGAAATGAGGAGTTTCAGCGACATGAGCTCAGTCAGGCCTGCCCCAGCCAGGA
ACAGCTTCCTTGCTGGTTAGCATCCCCCTCCCCCAACCCCAACCCCCAGCCGCCCTGGGACCAGCAACGT
CTCTTCCCAAATCCAGATGTTCTGGAAGGGAGGAGGTAGTTTCTCTGGCTGGCATAGATTCCTTAGCTAA
CTGCATCTCCCTTTCCTTGTCTTGGTTTTCTTGCCTAATCAAAAAGACTTGCAGGGGGCAGGAGGGGGGG
GGGGGGTTGGAGGGGGAGACTTGAGGGGAGGCCTGAGAGGAACCTGAGGACAGCTCAGCAAGTAACCACA
CTTGCTGAGCCTAACGACCATGGATTTGATCCCTGGGGTCCATTTCAAAGAAGCATTTGATCTCCAGAGG
TTCGATATTGATATTGCACTCAGATACACACACACACACAATACAATAAAAATTAAAAGAAAAAACAAAG
ATCTAGAAGCTGAAGGTAGGAATAGGTCACCAGCAGAACAGAAGGCTTGCGGAATGTGCCTGCTCCCTTT
GAAATAAATGAGTTCTATTTCTCCCTTTTTTTTTTTTTCTTTCTGAGACAGGGTTTCTCTGTGTAGCCCT
GGCTGTCCTGGAACTCACTCTGTAGACCAGGCTGGCCTTGAGCTCAGAAATCAGCCTGCCCTCTGCTTCC
CAAGTGCTGGGATTATAGGCATTCGCCACTACTGCCCGTTTCCTTTTTTCTTCTGAGACAAATTTACATG
TAGCAGAGGCTGCCCCTAAACTCTACGTAGCCAAGAAGGCCCTTGAACTTCTGATCCTCTTGCCTTCCCA
GTTCTGATGAGCAGTGTCCAAATGCCTTTTAGACTTGCAGAAATGGCTTCACCACTACACCCAAGGCTGC
CCCTGATAACCAGAACCCCACGACATCACTCATTCAAGATAACCAGCCACCTTGATCTGCCTTGTAGGTG
GAGAGTCTCCCCGCTAGGATCAACTTTTAAAAGAAAAGGGGGGATTGGGGGGTACAGTGCAGGGGAAAGA
ATAGTAGACATAATAGCAACAGACATACAAACTAAAGAATTACAAAAACAAATTACAAAAATTCAAAATT
TTATCGATCACGAGACTAGCCTCGAGGTCGACGGTATCGATAAGCTTGATATCGAATTCCTGCAGCCCGG
GGGATCCTCAGACTGGGCCCAGAAAACCACTCTAGGGAAGTTCAGGGTAGGCTCTCTGCACCCCCTCCTC
CTAATCCCGTCTCCTTAGTGTCTTTCCGCCAGCACAGGAATGGGGGAGGGGTGGGTGACGAGGATGAACA
CCGGAGTCCCTGGAGGAAGGGAAGCAGGGTATCTCCATCTGAGGCTCTGTCTTTGAGGAGAGGTGGAGAG
CTGGGGAAGTCTTGTGTGAGGGGATTGGGGCTCAGGAGGGGGTTGGGGAGCAGGAAGTTGTCCCCAGGGG
AGCCATCCTGGCCCATTCAAGGGTTGAGTACTTGTTTAGGGTTAGAGCTGCCCCCTCTGGGGACCAGGAT
TGTCCAGCCAAGGCCATTGTCCTGCCCCCTTCCCCCAGTCCCTCCCAGGCCCCTTTGAACCTGAAGTCAG
ATATTTCTTCTCTCTACCCACCTCCCACCCGTTGGGTTTCTCCACCCAGGAACTAGGCTGGAAGCCTGGG
ATGAGGAGGTGGGGGGAGGGAGAACTGAGAATCTTGAGGAAAGAGGCCCCGGCCTTAACTGTGAGGGGAT
GGAGCCTGGGTGCAGGTCTTATGGGGGTTGGGGGGTGGTTAGTGTCTAATCTACCAACCTGGACAACACA
AGATGGAATACTGTGCTCTGAAAACGCAGAGCCAGCACTTCTCTGGGGTCTCTGGGGACATATCTGGTTG
GGGCTCGGGGTCCCATGGTGTAGAGCCTCTAAACTCTGGAGGACTGGAGGTGCAATGGCTGTCTTGTCCT
GGCCTTGGACATGGGCTGAAATACTGGGTTCACCCATATCTAGGACTCTAGACGGGTGGGTAAGCAAGAA
CTGAGGAGTGGCCCCAGAAATAATTGGCACACGAACATTCAATGGATGTTTTAGGCTCTCCAGAGGATGG
CTGAGTGGGCTGTAAGGACAGGCCGAGAGGGTGCAGTGCCAACAGGCTTTGTGGTGCGATGGGGCATCCG
AGCAACTGGTTTGTGAGGTGTCCGGTGACCCAAGGCAGGGGTGAGAGGACCTTGAAGGTTGAAAATGAAG
GCCTCCTGGGGTCCCGTCCTAAGGGTTGTCCTGTCCAGACGTCCCCAACCTCCGTCTGGAAGACACAGGC
AGATAGCGCTCGCCTCAGTTTCTCCCACCCCCACAGCTCTGCTCCTCCACCCACCCAGGGGGCGGGGCCA
GAGGTCAAGGCTAGAGGGTGGGATTGGGGAGGGAGAGGTGAAACCGTCCCTAGGTGAGCCGTCTTTCCAC
CAGGCCCCCGGCTCGGGGTGCCCACCTTCCCCACCGGTCGCCACCATGGTGAGCAAGGGCGAGGAGCTGT
TCACCGGGGTGGTGCCCATCCTGGTCGAGCTGGACGGCGACGTAAACGGCCACAAGTTCAGCGTGTCCGG
CGAGGGCGAGGGCGATGCCACCTACGGCAAGCTGACCCTGAAGTTCATCTGCACCACCGGCAAGCTGCCC
GTGCCCTGGCCCACCCTCGTGACCACCCTGACCTACGGCGTGCAGTGCTTCAGCCGCTACCCCGACCACA
TGAAGCAGCACGACTTCTTCAAGTCCGCCATGCCCGAAGGCTACGTCCAGGAGCGCACCATCTTCTTCAA
GGACGACGGCAACTACAAGACCCGCGCCGAGGTGAAGTTCGAGGGCGACACCCTGGTGAACCGCATCGAG
CTGAAGGGCATCGACTTCAAGGAGGACGGCAACATCCTGGGGCACAAGCTGGAGTACAACTACAACAGCC
ACAACGTCTATATCATGGCCGACAAGCAGAAGAACGGCATCAAGGTGAACTTCAAGATCCGCCACAACAT
CGAGGACGGCAGCGTGCAGCTCGCCGACCACTACCAGCAGAACACCCCCATCGGCGACGGCCCCGTGCTG
CTGCCCGACAACCACTACCTGAGCACCCAGTCCGCCCTGAGCAAAGACCCCAACGAGAAGCGCGATCACA
TGGTCCTGCTGGAGTTCGTGACCGCCGCCGGGATCACTCTCGGCATGGACGAGCTGTACAAGTAAAGCGG
CCGCGTCGACAATCAACCTCTGGATTACAAAATTTGTGAAAGATTGACTGGTATTCTTAACTATGTTGCT
CCTTTTACGCTATGTGGATACGCTGCTTTAATGCCTTTGTATCATGCTATTGCTTCCCGTATGGCTTTCA
TTTTCTCCTCCTTGTATAAATCCTGGTTGCTGTCTCTTTATGAGGAGTTGTGGCCCGTTGTCAGGCAACG
TGGCGTGGTGTGCACTGTGTTTGCTGACGCAACCCCCACTGGTTGGGGCATTGCCACCACCTGTCAGCTC
CTTTCCGGGACTTTCGCTTTCCCCCTCCCTATTGCCACGGCGGAACTCATCGCCGCCTGCCTTGCCCGCT
GCTGGACAGGGGCTCGGCTGTTGGGCACTGACAATTCCGTGGTGTTGTCGGGGAAGCTGACGTCCTTTCC
ATGGCTGCTCGCCTGTGTTGCCACCTGGATTCTGCGCGGGACGTCCTTCTGCTACGTCCCTTCGGCCCTC
AATCCAGCGGACCTTCCTTCCCGCGGCCTGCTGCCGGCTCTGCGGCCTCTTCCGCGTCTTCGCCTTCGCC
CTCAGACGAGTCGGATCTCCCTTTGGGCCGCCTCCCCGCCTGGAATTCGAGCTCGGTACCTTTAAGACCA
ATGACTTACAAGGCAGCTGTAGATCTTAGCCACTTTTTAAAAGAAAAGGGGGGACTGGAAGGGCTAATTC
ACTCCCAACGAAGACAAGATGTGATCCTCCTAGAGGGACAGCCCCCCCCCAAAGCCCCCAGGGATGTAAT
TACGTCCCTCCCCCGCTAGGGGGCAGCAGCGAGCCGCCCGGGGCTCCGCTCCGGTCCGGCGCTCCCCCCG
CATCCCCGAGCCGGCAGCGTGCGGGGACAGCCCGGGCACGGGGAAGGTGGCACGGGATCGCTTTCCTCTG
AACGCTTCTCGCTGCTCTTTGAGCCTGCAGACACCTGGGGGGATACGGGGAAAAAGCTTTTCTAGTGGAA
TAACTTCGTATAGCATACATTATACGAAGTTATGCTGCTTTTTGCTTGTACTGGGTCTCTCTGGTTAGAC
CAGATCTGAGCCTGGGAGCTCTCTGGCTAACTAGGGAACCCACTGCTTAAGCCTCAATAAAGCTTGCCTT
GAGTGCTTCAAGTAGTGTGTGCCCGTCTGTTGTGTGACTCTGGTAACTAGAGATCCCTCAGACCCTTTTA
GTCAGTGTGGAAAATCTCTAGCAGCATCTAGAGCGGCCAAACTTGCAAAGAAATGAATATCAGAGAGTGA
GAGGAACTTGTTTATTGCAGCTTATAATGGTTACAAATAAAGCAATAGCATCACAAATTTCACAAATAAA
GCATTTTTTTCACTGCATTCTAGTTGTGGTTTGTCCAAACTCATCAATGTATCTTATCATGTCTGGCTCT
AGCTATCCCGCCCCTAACTCCGCCCATCCCGCCCCTAACTCCGCCCAGTTCCGCCCATTCTCCGCCCCAT
GGCTGACTAATTTTTTTTATTTATGCAGAGGCCGAGGCCGCCTCGGCCTCTGAGCTATTCCAGAAGTAGT
GAGGAGGCTTTTTTGGAGGCCTAGGGACGTACCCAATTCGCCCTATAGTGAGTCGTATTACGCGCGCTCA
CTGGCCGTCGTTTTACAACGTCGTGACTGGGAAAACCCTGGCGTTACCCAACTTAATCGCCTTGCAGCAC
ATCCCCCTTTCGCCAGCTGGCGTAATAGCGAAGAGGCCCGCACCGATCGCCCTTCCCAACAGTTGCGCAG
CCTGAATGGCGAATGGG
[124 nt withheld, positions 9118-9241]
C
[91 nt withheld, positions 9243-9333]
A
[49 nt withheld, positions 9335-9383]
CCTTTGACGTTGGAGTCCACGTTCTTT
[37 nt withheld, positions 9411-9447]
ACCCTATCTCGGTCTATTCTTTTGATTTATAAGGGATTTTGCCGATTTCGGCCTATTGGTTAAAAAATGA
GCTGATTTAACAAAAATTTAACGCGAATTTTAACAAAATATTAACGCTTACAATTTAGGTGGCACTTTTC
GGGGAAATGTGCGCGGAACCCCTATTTGTTTATTTTTCTAAATACATTCAAATATGTATCCGCTCATGAG
ACAATAACCCTGATAAATGCTTCAATAATATTGAAAAAGGAAGAGTATGAGTATTCAACATTTCCGTGTC
GCCCTTATTCCCTTTTTTGCGGCATTTTGCCTTCCTGTTTTTGCTCACCCAGAAACGCTGGTGAAAGTAA
AAGATGCTGAAGATCAGTTGGGTGCACGAGTGGGTTACATCGAACTGGATCTCAACAGCGGTAAGATCCT
TGAGAGTTTTCGCCCCGAAGAACGTTTTCCAATGATGAGCACTTTTAAAGTTCTGCTATGTGGCGCGGTA
TTATCCCGTATTGACGCCGGGCAAGAGCAACTCGGTCGCCGCATACACTATTCTCAGAATGACTTGGTTG
AGTACTCACCAGTCACAGAAAAGCATCTTACGGATGGCATGACAGTAAGAGAATTATGCAGTGCTGCCAT
AACCATGAGTGATAACACTGCGGCCAACTTACTTCTGACAACGATCGGAGGACCGAAGGAGCTAACCGCT
TTTTTGCACAACATGGGGGATCATGTAACTCGCCTTGATCGTTGGGAACCGGAGCTGAATGAAGCCATAC
CAAACGACGAGCGTGACACCACGATGCCTGTAGCAATGGCAACAACGTTGCGCAAACTATTAACTGGCGA
ACTACTTACTCTAGCTTCCCGGCAACAATTAATAGACTGGATGGAGGCGGATAAAGTTGCAGGACCACTT
CTGCGCTCGGCCCTTCCGGCTGGCTGGTTTATTGCTGATAAATCTGGAGCCGGTGAGCGTGGGTCTCGCG
GTATCATTGCAGCACTGGGGCCAGATGGTAAGCCCTCCCGTATCGTAGTTATCTACACGACGGGGAGTCA
GGCAACTATGGATGAACGAAATAGACAGATCGCTGAGATAGGTGCCTCACTGATTAAGCATTGGTAACTG
TCAGACCAAGTTTACTCATATATACTTTAGATTGATTTAAAACTTCATTTTTAATTTAAAAGGATCTAGG
TGAAGATCCTTTTTGATAATCTCATGACCAAAATCCCTTAACGTGAGTTTTCGTTCCACTGAGCGTCAGA
CCCCGTAGAAAAGATCAAAGGATCTTCTTGAGATCCTTTTTTTCTGCGCGTAATCTGCTGCTTGCAAACA
AAAAAACCACCGCTACCAGCGGTGGTTTGTTTGCCGGATCAAGAGCTACCAACTCTTTTTCCGAAGGTAA
CTGGCTTCAGCAGAGCGCAGATACCAAATACTGTTCTTCTAGTGTAGCCGTAGTTAGGCCACCACTTCAA
GAACTCTGTAGCACCGCCTACATACCTCGCTCTGCTAATCCTGTTACCAGTGGCTGCTGCCAGTGGCGAT
AAGTCGTGTCTTACCGGGTTGGACTCAAGACGATAGTTACCGGATAAGGCGCAGCGGTCGGGCTGAACGG
GGGGTTCGTGCACACAGCCCAGCTTGGAGCGAACGACCTACACCGAACTGAGATACCTACAGCGTGAGCT
ATGAGAAAGCGCCACGCTTCCCGAAGGGAGAAAGGCGGACAGGTATCCGGTAAGCGGCAGGGTCGGAACA
GGAGAGCGCACGAGGGAGCTTCCAGGGGGAAACGCCTGGTATCTTTATAGTCCTGTCGGGTTTCGCCACC
TCTGACTTGAGCGTCGATTTTTGTGATGCTCGTCAGGGGGGCGGAGCCTATGGAAAAACGCCAGCAACGC
GGCCTTTTTACGGTTCCTGGCCTTTTGCTGGCCTTTTGCTCACATGTTCTTTCCTGCGTTATCCCCTGAT
TCTGTGGATAACCGTATTACCGCCTTTGAGTGAGCTGATACCGCTCGCCGCAGCCGAACGACCGAGCGCA
GCGAGTCAGTGAGCGAGGAAGCGGAAGAGCGCCCAATACGCAAACCGCCTCTCCCCGCGCGTTGGCCGAT
TCATTAATGCAGCTGGCACGACAGGTTTCCCGACTGGAAAGCGGGCAGTGAGCGCAACGCAATTAATGTG
AGTTAGCTCACTCATTAGGCACCCCAGGCTTTACACTTTATGCTTCCGGCTCGTATGTTGTGTGGAATTG
TGAGCGGATAACAATTTCACACAGGAAACAGCTATGACCATGATTACGCCAAGCGCGCAATTAACCCTCA
CTAAAGGGAACAAAAGCTGGAGCTGCA
